Addgene plasmid #58916: pCMV HA hRB delta CDK + S788
Purpose: mammalian expression of human Rb with all Ser/Thr Cdk acceptor sites removed and S788 restored
Depositing lab: Steven Dowdy. Depositing organization: University of California, San Diego (UCSD). Publication: Cyclin D activates the Rb tumor suppressor by mono-phosphorylation. Narasimha AM, Kaulich M, Shapiro GS, Choi YJ, Sicinski P, Dowdy SF. Elife. 2014 May 29:e02872. doi: 10.7554/eLife.02872. PubMed 24876129.
Backbone
  Vector backbone: pCMV
  Backbone manufacturer: Clontech
  Vector type: Mammalian Expression
Growth in bacteria
  Bacterial resistance: Ampicillin, 100 μg/mL
  Growth temperature: 37°C
  Growth strain: DH5alpha
  Copy number: High Copy
Gene/Insert
  Gene/Insert name: Rb (alt name: retinoblastoma tumor suppressor protein)
  Species: H. sapiens (human)
  Insert size (bp): 2787
  Mutation: delta CDK* with S788 restored
  Entrez Gene: RB1 (a.k.a. OSRC, PPP1R130, RB, p105-Rb, p110-RB1, pRb, pp110)
  Promoter: CMV
  Tag / fusion protein: HA (N terminal on insert)
  Cloning method: Unknown
  Sequencing primers: 5′ CMV-F; 3′ EBV-rev
Terms and licenses: Academic/Nonprofit Terms; Industry Terms: Not Available to Industry
Depositor comments: *CDK mutations (all changed to Ala): T5, S239, S249, T252, T356, T373, S608, S612, S780, S788, S795, S807, S811, T821, T826
How to cite: pCMV HA hRB delta CDK + S788 was a gift from Steven Dowdy (Addgene plasmid # 58916 ; http://n2t.net/addgene:58916 ; RRID:Addgene_58916)
