[The description below was written by a language model from this plasmid's Addgene catalogue record.]
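Description:
pCMV HA hRB delta CDK + S788 is a mammalian expression plasmid built on the pCMV backbone (Clontech) that drives production of a mutant human retinoblastoma tumor suppressor protein (Rb, encoded by RB1). It is maintained in E. coli as a high-copy plasmid under ampicillin selection. The record does not include a feature table, so details such as the bacterial origin, polyadenylation signal or any mammalian selection marker are not stated.

The insert is an approximately 2.8 kb human Rb coding sequence placed under the strong constitutive CMV promoter and fused at its N terminus to an HA epitope tag, which allows the exogenous protein to be detected or immunoprecipitated separately from endogenous Rb. The parental "delta CDK" allele has the listed serine and threonine cyclin-dependent kinase acceptor sites changed to alanine (T5, S239, S249, T252, T356, T373, S608, S612, S780, S788, S795, S807, S811, T821 and T826), so it cannot be phosphorylated by Cdks at these positions. In this version, serine 788 alone has been restored, leaving a single available Cdk phosphorylation site.

This design yields an Rb protein that can only be mono-phosphorylated, at S788. According to the associated work on cyclin D-dependent mono-phosphorylation of Rb, such single-site add-back constructs are suited to transfection experiments in mammalian cells that ask what phosphorylation at one particular residue does to Rb function, in comparison with the fully unphosphorylatable mutant and with add-backs at other sites.
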