>Addgene plasmid #58916 | pCMV HA hRB delta CDK + S788 | addgene partial sequence | sequence record 93174 | CMV-F 5'-CGCAAATGGGCGGTAGGCGTG-3'
TGAACCGTCAGATCGCCTGGAGACGCCATCCACGCTGTTTTGACCTCCATAGAAGACACCGGGACCGATC
CAGCCTCCGGACTCTAGAGGATCCGGTACTAGAGGAACTGAAAAACCAGAAAGTTAACTGGTAAGTTTAG
TCTTTTTGTCTTTTATTTCAGGTCCCGGATCCGGTGGTGGTGCAAATCAAAGAACTGCTCCTCAGTGGAT
GTTGCCTTTACTTCTAGGCCTGTACGGAAGTGTTACTTCTGCTCTAAAAGCTGCGGAATTGTACCCGCGG
GCCCACCATGTACCCATACGATGTTCCAGATTACGCTCTTATGGCCATGGAGGCCCGAATTCGGTCGACC
CCGCCCAAAGCCCCCCGAAAAACGGCCGCCACCGCCGCCGCTGCCGCCGCGGAACCCCCGGCACCGCCGC
CGCCGCCCCCTCCTGAGGAGGACCCAGAGCAGGACAGCGGCCCGGAGGACCTGCCTCTCGTCAGGCTTGA
GTTTGAAGAAACAGAAGAACCTGATTTTACTGCATTATGTCAGAAATTAAAGATACCAGATCATGTCAGA
GAGAGAGCTTGGTTAACTTGGGAGAAAGTTTCATCTGTGGATGGAGTATTGGGAGGTTATATTCAAAAGA
AAAAGGAACTGTGGGGAATCTGTATCTTTATTGCAGCAGTTGACCTAGATGAGATGTCGTTCACTTTTAC
TGAGCTACAG
