>Addgene plasmid #58916 | pCMV HA hRB delta CDK + S788 | addgene partial sequence | sequence record 93656 | hRb-F4 5'-ttgacacaacccagcagttc-3'
AAAGTTTCTTGGATCACATTTTTATTAGCTAAAGGGGAAGTATTACAAATGGAAGATGATCTGGTGATTT
CATTTCAGTTAATGCTATGTGTCCTTGACTATTTTATTAAACTCGCACCTCCCATGTTGCTCAAAGAACC
ATATAAAACAGCTGTTATACCCATTAATGGTGCACCTCGAGCACCCAGGCGAGGTCAGAACAGGAGTGCA
CGGATAGCAAAACAACTAGAAAATGATACAAGAATTATTGAAGTTCTCTGTAAAGAACATGAATGTAATA
TAGATGAGGTGAAAAATGTTTATTTCAAAAATTTTATACCTTTTATGAATTCTCTTGGACTTGTAACATC
TAATGGACTTCCAGAGGTTGAAAATCTTTCTAAACGATACGAAGAAATTTATCTTAAAAATAAAGATCTA
GATGCAAGATTATTTTTGGATCATGATAAAACTCTTCAGACTGATTCTATAGACAGTTTTGAAACACAGA
GAGCACCACGAAAAAGTAACCTTGATGAAGAGGTGAATGTAATTCCTCCACACGCTCCAGTTAGGACTGT
TATGAACACTATCCAACAATTAATGATGATTTTAAATTCAGCAAGTGATCAACCTTCAGAAAATCTGATT
TCCTATTTTAACAACTGCACAGTGAATCCAAAAGAAAGTATACTGAAAAGAGTGAAGGATATAGGATACA
TCTTTAAAGAGAAATTTGCTAAAGCTGTGGGACAGGGTTGTGTCGAAATTGGATCACAGCGATACAAACT
TGGAGTTCGCTTGTATTACCGAGTAATGGAATCCATGCTT
