>Addgene plasmid #58916 | pCMV HA hRB delta CDK + S788 | addgene partial sequence | sequence record 93658 | hRb-F2 5'-gtgcgctcttgaggttgtaa-3'
TTCTGGAACAGATTTGTCTTTCCCATGGATTCTGAATGTGCTTAATTTAAAAGCCTTTGATTTTTACAAA
GTGATCGAAAGTTTTATCAAAGCAGAAGGCAACTTGACAAGAGAAATGATAAAACATTTAGAACGATGTG
AACATCGAATCATGGAATCCCTTGCATGGCTCTCAGATTCACCTTTATTTGATCTTATTAAACAATCAAA
GGACCGAGAAGGACCAACTGATCACCTTGAATCTGCTTGTCCTCTTAATCTTCCTCTCCAGAATAATCAC
ACTGCAGCAGATATGTATCTTGCTCCTGTAAGAGCTCCAAAGAAAAAAGGTTCAACTACGCGTGTAAATT
CTACTGCAAATGCAGAGACACAAGCAACCTCAGCCTTCCAGACCCAGAAGCCATTGAAATCTACCTCTCT
TTCACTGTTTTATAAAAAAGTGTATCGGCTAGCCTATCTCCGGCTAAATACACTTTGTGAACGCCTTCTG
TCTGAGCACCCAGAATTAGAACATATCATCTGGACCCTTTTCCAGCACACCCTGCAGAATGAGTATGAAC
TCATGAGAGACAGGCATTTGGACCAAATTATGATGTGTTCCATGTATGGCATATGCAAAGTGAAGAATAT
AGACCTTAAATTCAAAATCATTGTAACAGCATACAAGGATCTTCCTCATGCTGTTCAGGAGACATTCAAA
CGTGTTTTGATCAAAGAAGAGGAGTATGATTCTATTATAGTATTCTATAACTCGGTCTTCATGCAGAGAC
TGAAAACAAATATTTTGCAGTATGCTTCCACCAGGCCCCCTACCTTGGCACCAATACCTCACATTCCTCG
AAGCCCTTACAAGTTTCCTAGTGCACCCTTACGGATTCCTGGAGGGAACATCTATATTGCACCCCTGAAG
