>Addgene plasmid #58916 | pCMV HA hRB delta CDK + S788 | addgene partial sequence | sequence record 94629 | EBV-rev 5'-GTGGTTTGTCCAAACTCATC-3'
CTCATTTCTCTTCCTTGTTTGAGGTATCCATGCTATCATTCATTTTCTGCTTTTGCATTCGTGTTCGAGT
AGAAGTCATTTCTGCCAGTTTCTGCTGAAATTTGGACTCTCCTGGGAGATGTTTACTTCCATCTGCTTCA
TCTGATCCTTCAATATCAAAGCGTAGTTTTTTCAGTGGTTTAGGAGGGTTGCTTCCTTCAGCACTTCTTT
TGAGCACACGGTCGCTGTTACATACCATCTGATTTATTTTCTGGAACTTCTCAGAAGTCCCGAATGATTC
ACCAATTGATACTAAGATTCTTGATCTTGGAGCCATTTTTGTTGGTGCTGGCAGACCTTCTGAAATTTTA
TATGGAGCCTTCAGGGGTGCAATATAGATGTTCCCTCCAGGAATCCGTAAGGGTGCACTAGGAAACTTGT
AAGGGCTTCGAGGAATGTGAGGTATTGGTGCCAAGGTAGGGGGCCTGGTGGAAGCATACTGCAAAATATT
TGTTTTCAGTCTCTGCATGAAGACCGAGTTATAGAATACTATAATAGAATCATACTCCTCTTCTTTGATC
AAAACACGTTTGAATGTCTCCTGAACAGCATGAGGAAGATCCTTGTATGCTGTTACAATGATTTTGAATT
TAAGGTCTATATTCTTCACTTTGCATATGCCATACATGGAACACATCATAATTTGGTCCAAATGCCTGTC
TCTCATGAGTTCATACTCATTCTGCAGGGTGTGCTGGAAAAGGGTCCAGATGATATGTTCTAATTCTGGG
TGCTCAGACAGAAG
